>Addgene plasmid #224505 | pME-LexA-mODC-LexOP-35SCaMV (JDW 1348) | addgene full sequence | sequence record 447028 | Addgene NGS Result
AACAAAACCCATCGTACGGCCAAGGAAGTCTCCAATAACTGTGATCCACCACAAGCGCCAGGGTTTTCCC
AGTCACGACGTTGTAAAACGACGGCCAGTCATGCATAATCCGCACGCATCTGGAATAAGGAAGTGCCATT
CCGCCTGACCTCAAATAATGATTTTATTTTGACTGATAGTGACCTGTTCGTTGCAACAGATTGATGAGCA
ATGCTTTTTTATAATGCCAACTTTGTACAAAAAAGCAGGCTTACGTAACTAGTGGATCCGCCACCATGGC
ACCCAAGAAGAAGAGGAAGATGAAAGCGTTAACGGCCAGGCAACAAGAGGTGTTTGATCTCATCCGTGAT
CACATCAGCCAGACAGGTATGCCGCCGACGCGTGCGGAAATCGCGCAGCGTTTGGGGTTCCGTTCCCCAA
ACGCGGCTGAAGAACATCTGAAGGCGCTGGCACGCAAAGGCGTTATTGAAATTGTTTCCGGCGCATCACG
CGGGATTCGTCTGTTGCAGGAAGAGGAAGAAGGGTTGCCGCTGGTAGGTCGTGTGGCTGCCGGTGAACCG
TCGAGCGCCGGTACCGAATTCCCGGGTGTCGACCAGAAAAAGTTCAATAAAGTCAGAGTTGTGAGAGCAC
TGGATGCTGTTGCTCTCCCACAGCCAGTGGGCGTTCCAAATGAAAGCCAAGCCCTAAGCCAGAGATTCAC
TTTTTCACCAGGTCAAGACATACAGTTGATTCCACCACTGATCAACCTGTTAATGAGCATTGAACCAGAT
GTGATCTATGCAGGACATGACAACACAAAACCTGACACCTCCAGTTCTTTGCTGACAAGTCTTAATCAAC
TAGGCGAGAGGCAACTTCTTTCAGTAGTCAAGTGGTCTAAATCATTGCCAGGTTTTCGAAACTTACATAT
TGATGACCAGATAACTCTCATTCAGTATTCTTGGATGAGCTTAATGGTGTTTGGTCTAGGATGGAGATCC
TACAAACACGTCAGTGGGCAGATGCTGTATTTTGCACCTGATCTAATACTAAATGAACAGCGGATGAAAG
AATCATCATTCTATTCATTATGCCTTACCATGTGGCAGATCCCACAGGAGTTTGTCAAGCTTCAAGTTAG
CCAAGAAGAGTTCCTCTGTATGAAAGTATTGTTACTTCTTAATACAATTCCTTTGGAAGGGCTACGAAGT
CAAACCCAGTTTGAGGAGATGAGGTCAAGCTACATTAGAGAGCTCATCAAGGCAATTGGTTTGAGGCAAA
AAGGAGTTGTGTCGAGCTCACAGCGTTTCTATCAACTTACAAAACTTCTTGATAACTTGCATGATCTTGT
CAAACAACTTCATCTGTACTGCTTGAATACATTTATCCAGTCCCGGGCACTGAGTGTTGAATTTCCAGAA
ATGATGTCTGAAGTTATTGCTGGGTCGACGCCCATGGAATTTCAGTACCTGCCAGATACAGACGATCGTC
ACCGGATTGAGGAGAAACGTAAAAGGACATATGAGACCTTCAAGAGCATCATGAAGAAGAGTCCTTTCAG
CGGACCCACCGACCCCCGGCCTCCACCTCGACGCATTGCTGTGCCTTCCCGCAGCTCAGCTTCTGTCCCC
AAGCCAGCACCCCAGCCCTATCCCTTTACGTCATCCCTGAGCACCATCAACTATGATGAGTTTCCCACCA
TGGTGTTTCCTTCTGGGCAGATCAGCCAGGCCTCGGCCTTGGCCCCGGCCCCTCCCCAAGTCCTGCCCCA
GGCTCCAGCCCCTGCCCCTGCTCCAGCCATGGTATCAGCTCTGGCCCAGGCCCCAGCCCCTGTCCCAGTC
CTAGCCCCAGGCCCTCCTCAGGCTGTGGCCCCACCTGCCCCCAAGCCCACCCAGGCTGGGGAAGGAACGC
TGTCAGAGGCCCTGCTGCAGCTGCAGTTTGATGATGAAGACCTGGGGGCCTTGCTTGGCAACAGCACAGA
CCCAGCTGTGTTCACAGACCTGGCATCCGTCGACAACTCCGAGTTTCAGCAGCTGCTGAACCAGGGCATA
CCTGTGGCCCCCCACACAACTGAGCCCATGCTGATGGAGTACCCTGAGGCTATAACTCGCCTAGTGACAG
GGGCCCAGAGGCCCCCCGACCCAGCTCCTGCTCCACTGGGGGCCCCGGGGCTCCCCAATGGCCTCCTTTC
AGGAGATGAAGACTTCTCCTCCATTGCGGACATGGACTTCTCAGCCCTGCTGAGTCAGATCAGCTCCAGA
TCTCGAGATATCAGCCATGGCTTCCCGCCGGCGGTGGCGGCGCAGGATGATGGCACGCTGCCCATGTCTT
GTGCCCAGGAGAGCGGGATGGACCGTCACCCTGCAGCCTGTGCTTCTGCTAGGATCAATGTGTAGTAAAT
CGATGATCCTCCACGTAGCGGCCGCAATCAGCCATACCACATTTGTAGAGGTTTTACTTGCTTTAAAAAA
CCTCCCACACCTCCCCCTGAACCTGAAACATAAAATGAATGCAATTGTTGTTGTTAACTTGTTTATTGCA
GCTTATAATGGTTACAAATAAAGCAATAGCATCACAAATTTCACAAATAAAGCATTTTTTTCACTGCATT
CTAGTTGTGGTTTGTCCAAACTCATCAATGTATCTTAAGTTTAAACGCGTTAACAATTGGAAATTAAGAT
TGAATCCTGTTGCCGGTCTTGCGATGATTATCATATAATTTCTGTTGAATTACGTTAAGCATGTAATAAT
TAACATGTAATGCATGACGTTATTTATGAGATGGGTTTTTATGATTAGAGTCCCGCAATTATACATTTAA
TACGCGATAGAAAACAAAATATAGCGCGCAAACTAGGATAAATTATCGCGCGCGGTGTCATCTATGTTAC
TAGATCGGGAATTGATCCCCCCTCGACAGCTTGCATGCCGCTTGGGCTGCAGGTCGAGGCTAAAAAACTA
ATCGCATTATCATCCCCTCGACGTACTGTACATATAACCACTGGTTTTATATACAGCAGTACTGTACATA
TAACCACTGGTTTTATATACAGCAGTCGACGTACTGTACATATAACCACTGGTTTTATATACAGCAGTAC
TGTACATATAACCACTGGTTTTATATACAGCAGTCGAGGTAAGATTAGATATGGATATGTATATGGATAT
GTATATGGTGGTAATGCCATGTAATATGCTCGACTCTAGGATCTTCGCAAGACCCTTCCTCTATATAAGG
AAGTTCATTTCATTTGGAGAGGACACGCTGAAGCTAGTCGACTCTAGCCTCGGCTAGCAACTCTAGATTA
ATTAAACCCAGCTTTCTTGTACAAAGTTGGCATTATAAGAAAGCATTGCTTATCAATTTGTTGCAACGAA
CAGGTCACTATCAGTCAAAATAAAATCATTATTTGAGGCTAGGTGGAGGCTCAGTGATGATAAGTCTGCG
ATGGTGGATGCATGTGTCATGGTCATAGCTGTTTCCTGTGTGAAATTGTTATCCGCTCAGAGGGCACAAT
CCTATTCCGCGCTATCCGACAATCTCCAAGACATTAGGTGGAGTTCAGTTCGGCGTATGGCATATGTCGC
TGGAAAGAACATGTGAGCAAAAGGCCAGCAAAAGGCCAGGAACCGTAAAAAGGCCGCGTTGCTGGCGTTT
TTCCATAGGCTCCGCCCCCCTGACGAGCATCACAAAAATCGACGCTCAAGTCAGAGGTGGCGAAACCCGA
CAGGACTATAAAGATACCAGGCGTTTCCCCCTGGAAGCTCCCTCGTGCGCTCTCCTGTTCCGACCCTGCC
GCTTACCGGATACCTGTCCGCCTTTCTCCCTTCGGGAAGCGTGGCGCTTTCTCATAGCTCACGCTGTAGG
TATCTCAGTTCGGTGTAGGTCGTTCGCTCCAAGCTGGGCTGTGTGCACGAACCCCCCGTTCAGCCCGACC
GCTGCGCCTTATCCGGTAACTATCGTCTTGAGTCCAACCCGGTAAGACACGACTTATCGCCACTGGCAGC
AGCCACTGGTAACAGGATTAGCAGAGCGAGGTATGTAGGCGGTGCTACAGAGTTCTTGAAGTGGTGGCCT
AACTACGGCTACACTAGAAGAACAGTATTTGGTATCTGCGCTCTGCTGAAGCCAGTTACCTTCGGAAAAA
GAGTTGGTAGCTCTTGATCCGGCAAACAAACCACCGCTGGTAGCGGTGGTTTTTTTGTTTGCAAGCAGCA
GATTACGCGCAGAAAAAAAGGATCTCAAGAAGATCCTTTGATCTTTTCTACGGGGTCTGACGCTCTATTC
AACAAAGCCGCCGTCCCGTCAAGTCAGCGTAAATGGGTAGGGGGCTTCAAATCGTCCGCTCTGCCAGTGT
TACAACCAATTAACAAATTCTGATTAGAAAAACTCATCGAGCATCAAATGAAACTGCAATTTATTCATAT
CAGGATTATCAATACCATATTTTTGAAAAAGCCGTTTCTGTAATGAAGGAGAAAACTCACCGAGGCAGTT
CCATAGGATGGCAAGATCCTGGTATCGGTCTGCGATTCCGACTCGTCCAACATCAATACAACCTATTAAT
TTCCCCTCGTCAAAAATAAGGTTATCAAGTGAGAAATCACCATGAGTGACGACTGAATCCGGTGAGAATG
GCAAAAGCTTATGCATTTCTTTCCAGACTTGTTCAACAGGCCAGCCATTACGCTCGTCATCAAAATCACT
CGCATCAACCAAACCGTTATTCATTCGTGATTGCGCCTGAGCGAGACGAAATACGCGATCGCTGTTAAAA
GGACAATTACAAACAGGAATCGAATGCAACCGGCGCAGGAACACTGCCAGCGCATCAACAATATTTTCAC
CTGAATCAGGATATTCTTCTAATACCTGGAATGCTGTTTTCCCGGGGATCGCAGTGGTGAGTAACCATGC
ATCATCAGGAGTACGGATAAAATGCTTGATGGTCGGAAGAGGCATAAATTCCGTCAGCCAGTTTAGTCTG
ACCATCTCATCTGTAACATCATTGGCAACGCTACCTTTGCCATGTTTCAGAAACAACTCTGGCGCATCGG
GCTTCCCATACAATCGATAGATTGTCGCACCTGATTGCCCGACATTATCGCGAGCCCATTTATACCCATA
TAAATCAGCATCCATGTTGGAATTTAATCGCGGCCTCGAGCAAGACGTTTCCCGTTGAATATGGCTCATA
ACACCCCTTGTATTACTGTTTATGTAAGCAGACAGTTTTATTGTTCATGATGATATATTTTTATCTTGTG
CAATGTAACATCAGAGATTTTGAGACACAACGTGGCTTTCCCCCGCCGCTCTAGAACTAGTGGATCCAAA
TAAAACGAAAGGCTCAGTCGAAAGACTGGGCCTTTCGTTTTATCTGTTGTTTGTCGCATTATACGAGACG
TCCAGGTTGGGATACCTGA
Features (pLannotate 1.2.2; 17 found; start..end, strand, type, name):
     56..99      -  CDS            lacZα (fragment): LacZα fragment of β-galactosidase; lacZ fragment
    152..251     +  protein_bind   attL1: mutant version of attL; recombination site for the Gateway® LR reaction LR Clonase™
    300..551     +  CDS            LexA BD: DNA-binding domain of E. coli LexA; lexA (truncated); binds the 16-bp palindromic sequence 5'-CTGTATATATATACAG-3'
    567..1433    +  CDS            PGR (fragment): PRGR_SHEEP - Also known as NR3C3. Experimental evidence at transcript level: Swiss-Prot protein existence level 2. The steroid hormones and their receptors are involved in the regulation of eukaryotic gene expression and affect cellular proliferation and differentiation in target tissues. Transcriptional activator of several progesteron-dependent promoters in a variety of cell types. Involved in activation of SRC-dependent MAPK signaling on hormone stimulation. From Ovis aries (Sheep).
   1866..2237    +  CDS            RelA (p65) AD: transcriptional activation domain of human RelA, also known as p65 (O'Shea and Perkins, 2008)
   2253..2375    +  CDS            d1EGFP (fragment): EGFP destabilized by fusion to a mutated version of residues 422-461 of mouse ornithine decarboxylase, giving an in vivo half-life of ~1 hour mammalian codon-optimized
   2406..2483    +  CDS            large T antigen (fragment): large T antigen from SV40 (simian virus 40)
   2506..2627    +  polyA_signal   SV40 poly(A) signal: SV40 polyadenylation signal
   2654..2876    +  terminator     NOS terminator (fragment): nopaline synthase terminator and poly(A) signal
   2927..2955    -  promoter       GAL1 promoter (fragment): S. cerevisiae GAL1; inducible promoter, regulated by Gal4
   3119..3178    -  promoter       GAL10 promoter (fragment): S. cerevisiae GAL10; inducible promoter, regulated by Gal4
   3197..3243    +  promoter       minimal CaMV 35S promoter: minimal 35S promoter from cauliflower mosaic virus
   3296..3395    -  protein_bind   attL2: mutant version of attL; recombination site for the Gateway® LR reaction LR Clonase™
   3640..4228    -  rep_origin     ori: high-copy-number ColE1/pMB1/pBR322/pUC origin of replication
   4364..5179    -  CDS            KanR: aminoglycoside phosphotransferase; aph(3')-Ia; confers resistance to kanamycin in bacteria or G418 (Geneticin®) in eukaryotes
   5295..5317    +  misc_feature   MCS (fragment): pBluescript multiple cloning site
   5317..5363    +  terminator     rrnB T1 terminator: transcription terminator T1 from the E. coli rrnB gene
