[The description below was written by a language model from this plasmid's Addgene catalogue record and pLannotate feature annotations shown in this document.]
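Description:
pME-LexA-mODC-LexOP-35SCaMV (JDW 1348) is a Gateway middle entry clone built on the pDONR221 backbone. It belongs to a MultiSite Gateway toolkit for assembling expression constructs for vertebrate model systems. It is a high-copy bacterial plasmid of about 5.4 kb, propagated through a ColE1/pUC-type origin and selected with kanamycin (KanR, aph(3')-Ia). The synthetic insert lies between attL1 and attL2, so an LR reaction can place it between a 5′ entry element (typically a promoter) and a 3′ entry element (typically the gene to be induced) in a destination vector.

The cassette combines driver and responder in one unit. Its first half encodes a LexPR-type chimeric transactivator, made up of the E. coli LexA DNA-binding domain, a progesterone receptor ligand-binding fragment and the human RelA (p65) activation domain. A mouse ornithine decarboxylase degron follows; the annotation software flags it as a d1EGFP fragment, but it matches only the destabilising tail. This degron shortens the protein's half-life, which should limit accumulation of the activator. The unit ends with an SV40 poly(A) signal, and a NOS terminator fragment follows it. No promoter for the transactivator is annotated, consistent with one being supplied by the upstream entry clone. Downstream lies the LexA operator region named in the record. It is not annotated as such, and the short GAL1/GAL10 promoter hits in that interval are probably incidental matches. A minimal CaMV 35S promoter follows, facing attL2. On RU486 (mifepristone) addition, the activator should bind the operator and drive transcription of whatever coding sequence is recombined downstream. This allows tissue-specific, drug-inducible gene expression from a single transgene.
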