Addgene plasmid #224505: pME-LexA-mODC-LexOP-35SCaMV (JDW 1348)
Purpose: Gateway compatible middle entry clone containing a Destablized LexA and LexOperon with minimal CaMV 35S promoter as an all in one casette for RU486 driven gene expression
Depositing lab: Joshua Wythe. Depositing organization: University of Virginia. Publication: MultiSite Assembly of Gateway Induced Clones (MAGIC): a flexible cloning toolbox for use in vertebrate model systems. Gillespie WB 3rd, Zhang Y, Ruiz OE, Cerda J 3rd, Ortiz-Guzman J, Sherman M, Turner WD, Largoza G, Mosser LE, Fujimoto E, Chien CB, Kwan KM, Arenkiel BR, Devine WP, Wythe JD. Development. 2025 Nov 15;152(22):dev204308. doi: 10.1242/dev.204308. Epub 2025 Nov 13. PubMed 41230856.
Backbone
  Vector backbone: pDONR221
  Vector type: Gateway cloning
Growth in bacteria
  Bacterial resistance: Kanamycin, 50 μg/mL
  Growth temperature: 37°C
  Growth strain: DH5alpha
  Copy number: High Copy
Gene/Insert
  Gene/Insert name: LexA-mODC-LexOP-35SCaMV
  Species: Synthetic
  Cloning method: Restriction Enzyme; 5′ cloning site unknown (unknown if destroyed)
Terms and licenses: Academic/Nonprofit Terms; Industry Terms: Not Available to Industry
Depositor comments: Please visit https://doi.org/10.1101/2024.07.13.603267 for bioRxiv preprint.
How to cite: pME-LexA-mODC-LexOP-35SCaMV (JDW 1348) was a gift from Joshua Wythe (Addgene plasmid # 224505 ; http://n2t.net/addgene:224505 ; RRID:Addgene_224505)
